Addgene plasmid #52336: FCER2-His-bio
Purpose: Expresses full-length Low affinity immunoglobulin epsilon Fc receptor ectodomain in mammalian cells. N-terminal His tag, biotinylation sequence and rat Cd4d3+4 tag.
Depositing lab: Gavin Wright. Depositing organization: Wellcome Sanger Institute. Publication: A human platelet receptor protein microarray identifies FcepsilonR1alpha as an activating PEAR1 ligand. Sun Y, Vandenbriele C, Kauskot A, Verhamme P, Hoylaerts MF, Wright GJ. Mol Cell Proteomics. 2015 Feb 23. pii: mcp.M114.046946. 10.1074/mcp.M114.046946 PubMed 25713122.
Backbone
  Vector backbone: pTT3
  Backbone manufacturer: Yves Durocher, NRC
  Backbone size w/o insert (bp): 6749
  Total vector size (bp): 7577
  Modifications to backbone: His tag, linker, enzymatic biotinylation sequence, and rat CD4 d3+4 (HisLBio-CD4d3+4).
  Vector type: Mammalian Expression
Growth in bacteria
  Bacterial resistance: Ampicillin, 100 μg/mL
  Growth temperature: 37°C
  Growth strain: Top10
  Copy number: High Copy
Gene/Insert
  Gene/Insert name: FCER2 (alt name: Low affinity immunoglobulin epsilon Fc receptor)
  Species: H. sapiens (human)
  Insert size (bp): 828
  Entrez Gene: FCER2 (a.k.a. BLAST-2, CD23, CD23A, CLEC4J, FCE2, FCErII, IGEBF)
  Promoter: CMV
  Tag / fusion protein: His tag (N terminal on backbone); enzymatic biotinylation sequence (N terminal on backbone); rat CD4 d3+4 (N terminal on backbone)
  Cloning method: Restriction Enzyme; 5′ cloning site NotI (not destroyed); 3′ cloning site AscI (not destroyed)
  Sequencing primers: 5′ CMV-fwd
Resource information
  A portion of this plasmid was derived from a plasmid made by: Insert was chemically synthesised.
Terms and licenses: Academic/Nonprofit Terms; Industry Terms: Not Available to Industry
Depositor comments: Article ref 114
How to cite: FCER2-His-bio was a gift from Gavin Wright (Addgene plasmid # 52336 ; http://n2t.net/addgene:52336 ; RRID:Addgene_52336)
