[The description below was written by a language model from this plasmid's Addgene catalogue record and pLannotate feature annotations shown in this document.]
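Description:
FCER2-His-bio is a mammalian expression plasmid built on the pTT3 backbone for producing a soluble, secreted form of the human low-affinity IgE Fc receptor (FCER2, also known as CD23) ectodomain. In bacteria it is maintained at high copy through a ColE1/pUC-type origin and selected with ampicillin via the β-lactamase gene. The backbone also carries a fragment of the Epstein-Barr virus oriP, which supports episomal maintenance in cells that supply EBNA1. This feature typically makes pTT-series vectors suited to high-yield transient expression.

Transcription is driven by the CMV immediate-early enhancer and promoter. Adenovirus-derived leader and splice elements and a chimeric intron fragment follow, and these generally improve mRNA processing and expression. The rabbit β-globin polyadenylation signal terminates the transcript. The open reading frame spans the plasmid's numbering origin. It begins with a mouse immunoglobulin heavy-chain signal sequence, which directs secretion. According to the catalogue record, next come a His tag, a linker and an enzymatic biotinylation sequence, although these three are not individually annotated in the feature table. Rat CD4 domains 3 and 4 follow, and then the chemically synthesised FCER2 ectodomain, cloned between NotI and AscI sites. Placing all tags at the N-terminus fits FCER2's type II membrane topology, in which the extracellular region is C-terminal.

The His tag allows affinity purification, and the biotinylation sequence permits capture on streptavidin-coated surfaces. The CD4 d3+4 module serves as a common antigenic handle. The associated publication describes a human platelet receptor protein microarray used to identify extracellular receptor–ligand interactions.
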