Features (pLannotate 1.2.2; 19 found; start..end, strand, type, name):
    223..774     +  CDS            Cd4 (fragment): CD4_RAT - Experimental evidence at protein level: Swiss-Prot protein existence level 1. Integral membrane glycoprotein that plays an essential role in the immune response and serves multiple functions in responses against both external and internal offenses. In T-cells, functions primarily as a coreceptor for MHC class II molecule:peptide complex. The antigens presented by class II peptides are derived from extracellular proteins while class I peptides are derived from cytosolic proteins. Interacts simultaneously with the T-cell receptor (TCR) and the MHC class II presented by antigen presenti
    787..1608    +  CDS            FCER2 (fragment): FCER2_HUMAN - Also known as CD23A, CLEC4J, FCE2, IGEBF. Experimental evidence at protein level: Swiss-Prot protein existence level 1. Low-affinity receptor for immunoglobulin E (IgE) and CR2/CD21. Has essential roles in the regulation of IgE production and in the differentiation of B-cells (it is a B-cell-specific antigen). From Homo sapiens (Human).
   1675..1730    +  polyA_signal   β-globin poly(A) signal: rabbit β-globin polyadenylation signal (Gil and Proudfoot, 1987)
   2244..3925    -  rep_origin     oriP (fragment): Epstein-Barr virus oriP replication origin (Yates et al., 2000)
   4052..4156    +  promoter       AmpR promoter: bla
   4157..5017    +  CDS            AmpR: β-lactamase; bla; confers resistance to ampicillin, carbenicillin, and related antibiotics
   5188..5776    +  rep_origin     ori: high-copy-number ColE1/pMB1/pBR322/pUC origin of replication
   5959..6051    +  CDS            lacI (fragment): lac repressor; lacI; The lac repressor binds to the lac operator to inhibit transcription in E. coli. This inhibition can be relieved by adding lactose or isopropyl-β-D-thiogalactopyranoside (IPTG).
   6064..6085    +  protein_bind   CAP binding site: CAP binding activates transcription in the presence of cAMP. E. coli catabolite activator protein
   6100..6130    +  promoter       lac promoter: promoter for the E. coli lac operon
   6138..6154    +  protein_bind   lac operator: The lac repressor binds to the lac operator to inhibit transcription in E. coli. This inhibition can be relieved by adding lactose or isopropyl-β-D-thiogalactopyranoside (IPTG). lac repressor encoded by lacI
   6224..6240    +  promoter       tet promoter (fragment): E. coli promoter for tetracycline efflux protein gene
   6250..6275    -  CDS            bla(M) (fragment): β-lactamase lacking the signal sequence; bla(M); allows cytosolic expression of β-lactamase
   6449..6828    +  enhancer       CMV enhancer: human cytomegalovirus immediate early enhancer
   6830..7029    +  promoter       CMV promoter: human cytomegalovirus (CMV) immediate early promoter
   7097..7135    +  misc_feature   Ad SA (fragment): adenovirus major late transcript splice acceptor (Friedrich and Soriano, 1991)
   7168..7377    -  CDS            PTP (fragment): TERM_ADE02 - Experimental evidence at protein level: Swiss-Prot protein existence level 1. Protein covalently bound to the viral DNA that acts as a primer for viral genomic replication by DNA strand displacement. Assembles on the viral origin of replication in an initiation complex with viral polymerase, DBP, host NFIA and host POU2F1/OCT1. During initiation, the polymerase covalently couples the first dCTP with Ser- 580 of pTP. The terminal protein stimulates the template activity over 20 fold compared to protein-free templates. Neo-synthesized viral genomes are linked to two preterminal prot
   7408..7497    +  intron         chimeric intron (fragment): chimera between introns from adenovirus and immunoglobulin heavy chain genes
   7516..7562    +  CDS            IgH signal sequence (fragment): signal sequence from the mouse immunoglobulin heavy chain variable region
>Addgene plasmid #52336 | FCER2-His-bio | depositor full sequence | sequence record 81057 | FCER2-His-bio sequence 7575 bps
GCCACCATGGAGTTTCAGACCCAGGTACTCATGTCCCTGCTGCTCTGCATGTCTGGTCTGAATTCCGGCC
ACCACCATCACCACCATAGCCCCGACAGGAACCTGCCTCCTCTGGCCCCTCTGGGCCCCAACAGCGGCAG
CCCAGACCTGCATCATATTCTGGATGCACAGAAAATGGTGTGGAATCATCGTGACAGAAACCTGCCTCCA
CTAGCACCTCTGTCGACCTCCATCACGGCCTATAAGAGTGAGGGGGAGTCAGCGGAGTTCTCCTTCCCAC
TCAACCTTGGAGAGGAAAGCCTGCAGGGAGAGTTGAGATGGAAGGCAGAGAAGGCTCCTTCTTCCCAGTC
CTGGATCACCTTCTCCCTAAAGAACCAAAAGGTGTCTGTGCAGAAGTCTACTAGCAACCCCAAGTTCCAG
CTGTCCGAAACGCTCCCACTCACCCTTCAGATACCCCAGGTCTCCCTTCAGTTTGCTGGTTCTGGCAACC
TGACCCTGACTCTGGACAGAGGGATACTGTATCAGGAAGTGAACCTGGTGGTGATGAAAGTGACTCAGCC
CGACAGCAACACTTTGACCTGTGAGGTGATGGGACCCACCTCACCCAAGATGAGACTGATCTTGAAGCAG
GAGAATCAGGAGGCCAGGGTCTCCAGGCAGGAGAAAGTGATTCAAGTGCAGGCCCCTGAAGCAGGGGTGT
GGCAATGTCTACTGAGTGAAGGTGAAGAGGTCAAGATGGACTCCAAGATCCAGGTTTTATCCAAAGGGTT
GAATTCGCGGCCGCCTGATACCACCCAGAGCCTGAAGCAGCTGGAAGAAAGGGCCGCCAGAAACGTGTCC
CAGGTGTCCAAGAACCTGGAAAGCCACCACGGCGACCAGATGGCCCAGAAGTCCCAGAGCACCCAGATCA
GCCAGGAACTGGAAGAACTGCGGGCCGAGCAGCAGCGGCTGAAGTCCCAGGACCTGGAACTGAGCTGGAA
CCTGAACGGACTCCAGGCCGACCTGAGCAGCTTCAAGAGTCAGGAACTGAACGAGCGGAACGAGGCCAGC
GACCTGCTGGAACGGCTGCGCGAGGAAGTGACCAAGCTGCGGATGGAACTCCAGGTGTCCTCCGGCTTCG
TGTGCAATACCTGCCCCGAGAAGTGGATCAACTTCCAGCGGAAGTGCTACTACTTCGGCAAGGGCACCAA
GCAGTGGGTGCACGCCAGATACGCCTGCGACGACATGGAAGGCCAGCTGGTGTCCATCCACAGCCCCGAG
GAACAGGACTTCCTGACCAAGCACGCCAGCCACACCGGCAGCTGGATCGGCCTGCGGAACCTGGACCTGA
AGGGCGAGTTCATCTGGGTGGACGGCAGCCACGTGGACTACAGCAACTGGGCCCCTGGCGAGCCCACCAG
CAGATCTCAGGGCGAGGACTGCGTGATGATGCGGGGCAGCGGCAGATGGAACGACGCCTTCTGCGACCGG
AAGCTGGGCGCCTGGGTCTGCGACAGACTGGCCACCTGTACCCCCCCTGCCTCTGAGGGCAGCGCCGAGT
CTATGGGCCCCGACAGCAGACCCGACCCCGATGGCAGACTGCCCACACCTAGCGCCCCTCTGCACAGCTG
AGGCGCGCCTGAATTCTTCTAGACACGTGATTAATTAAGGATCCCCCGACCTCGACCTCTGGCTAATAAA
GGAAATTTATTTTCATTGCAATAGTGTGTTGGAATTTTTTGTGTCTCTCACTCGGAAGGACATATGGGAG
GGCAAATCATTTGGTCGAGATCCCTCGGAGATCTCTAGCTAGAGGATCGATCCCCGCCCCGGACGAACTA
AACCTGACTACGACATCTCTGCCCCTTCTTCGCGGGGCAGTGCATGTAATCCCTTCAGTTGGTTGGTACA
ACTTGCCAACTGGGCCCTGTTCCACATGTGACACGGGGGGGGACCAAACACAAAGGGGTTCTCTGACTGT
AGTTGACATCCTTATAAATGGATGTGCACATTTGCCAACACTGAGTGGCTTTCATCCTGGAGCAGACTTT
GCAGTCTGTGGACTGCAACACAACATTGCCTTTATGTGTAACTCTTGGCTGAAGCTCTTACACCAATGCT
GGGGGACATGTACCTCCCAGGGGCCCAGGAAGACTACGGGAGGCTACACCAACGTCAATCAGAGGGGCCT
GTGTAGCTACCGATAAGCGGACCCTCAAGAGGGCATTAGCAATAGTGTTTATAAGGCCCCCTTGTTAACC
CTAAACGGGTAGCATATGCTTCCCGGGTAGTAGTATATACTATCCAGACTAACCCTAATTCAATAGCATA
TGTTACCCAACGGGAAGCATATGCTATCGAATTAGGGTTAGTAAAAGGGTCCTAAGGAACAGCGATATCT
CCCACCCCATGAGCTGTCACGGTTTTATTTACATGGGGTCAGGATTCCACGAGGGTAGTGAACCATTTTA
GTCACAAGGGCAGTGGCTGAAGATCAAGGAGCGGGCAGTGAACTCTCCTGAATCTTCGCCTGCTTCTTCA
TTCTCCTTCGTTTAGCTAATAGAATAACTGCTGAGTTGTGAACAGTAAGGTGTATGTGAGGTGCTCGAAA
ACAAGGTTTCAGGTGACGCCCCCAGAATAAAATTTGGACGGGGGGTTCAGTGGTGGCATTGTGCTATGAC
ACCAATATAACCCTCACAAACCCCTTGGGCAATAAATACTAGTGTAGGAATGAAACATTCTGAATATCTT
TAACAATAGAAATCCATGGGGTGGGGACAAGCCGTAAAGACTGGATGTCCATCTCACACGAATTTATGGC
TATGGGCAACACATAATCCTAGTGCAATATGATACTGGGGTTATTAAGATGTGTCCCAGGCAGGGACCAA
GACAGGTGAACCATGTTGTTACACTCTATTTGTAACAAGGGGAAAGAGAGTGGACGCCGACAGCAGCGGA
CTCCACTGGTTGTCTCTAACACCCCCGAAAATTAAACGGGGCTCCACGCCAATGGGGCCCATAAACAAAG
ACAAGTGGCCACTCTTTTTTTTGAAATTGTGGAGTGGGGGCACGCGTCAGCCCCCACACGCCGCCCTGCG
GTTTTGGACTGTAAAATAAGGGTGTAATAACTTGGCTGATTGTAACCCCGCTAACCACTGCGGTCAAACC
ACTTGCCCACAAAACCACTAATGGCACCCCGGGGAATACCTGCATAAGTAGGTGGGCGGGCCAAGATAGG
GGCGCGATTGCTGCGATCTGGAGGACAAATTACACACACTTGCGCCTGAGCGCCAAGCACAGGGTTGTTG
GTCCTCATATTCACGAGGTCGCTGAGAGCACGGTGGGCTAATGTTGCCATGGGTAGCATATACTACCCAA
ATATCTGGATAGCATATGCTATCCTAATCTATATCTGGGTAGCATAGGCTATCCTAATCTATATCTGGGT
AGCATATGCTATCCTAATCTATATCTGGGTAGTATATGCTATCCTAATTTATATCTGGGTAGCATAGGCT
ATCCTAATCTATATCTGGGTAGCATATGCTATCCTAATCTATATCTGGGTAGTATATGCTATCCTAATCT
GTATCCGGGTAGCATATGCTATCCTAATAGAGATTAGGGTAGTATATGCTATCCTAATTTATATCTGGGT
AGCATATACTACCCAAATATCTGGATAGCATATGCTATCCTAATCTATATCTGGGTAGCATATGCTATCC
TAATCTATATCTGGGTAGCATAGGCTATCCTAATCTATATCTGGGTAGCATATGCTATCCTAATCTATAT
CTGGGTAGTATATGCTATCCTAATTTATATCTGGGTAGCATAGGCTATCCTAATCTATATCTGGGTAGCA
TATGCTATCCTAATCTATATCTGGGTAGTATATGCTATCCTAATCTGTATCCGGGTAGCATATGCTATCC
TCATGATAAGCTGTCAAACATGAGAATTTTCTTGAAGACGAAAGGGCCTCGTGATACGCCTATTTTTATA
GGTTAATGTCATGATAATAATGGTTTCTTAGACGTCAGGTGGCACTTTTCGGGGAAATGTGCGCGGAACC
CCTATTTGTTTATTTTTCTAAATACATTCAAATATGTATCCGCTCATGAGACAATAACCCTGATAAATGC
TTCAATAATATTGAAAAAGGAAGAGTATGAGTATTCAACATTTCCGTGTCGCCCTTATTCCCTTTTTTGC
GGCATTTTGCCTTCCTGTTTTTGCTCACCCAGAAACGCTGGTGAAAGTAAAAGATGCTGAAGATCAGTTG
GGTGCACGAGTGGGTTACATCGAACTGGATCTCAACAGCGGTAAGATCCTTGAGAGTTTTCGCCCCGAAG
AACGTTTTCCAATGATGAGCACTTTTAAAGTTCTGCTATGTGGCGCGGTATTATCCCGTGTTGACGCCGG
GCAAGAGCAACTCGGTCGCCGCATACACTATTCTCAGAATGACTTGGTTGAGTACTCACCAGTCACAGAA
AAGCATCTTACGGATGGCATGACAGTAAGAGAATTATGCAGTGCTGCCATAACCATGAGTGATAACACTG
CGGCCAACTTACTTCTGACAACGATCGGAGGACCGAAGGAGCTAACCGCTTTTTTGCACAACATGGGGGA
TCATGTAACTCGCCTTGATCGTTGGGAACCGGAGCTGAATGAAGCCATACCAAACGACGAGCGTGACACC
ACGATGCCTGCAGCAATGGCAACAACGTTGCGCAAACTATTAACTGGCGAACTACTTACTCTAGCTTCCC
GGCAACAATTAATAGACTGGATGGAGGCGGATAAAGTTGCAGGACCACTTCTGCGCTCGGCCCTTCCGGC
TGGCTGGTTTATTGCTGATAAATCTGGAGCCGGTGAGCGTGGGTCTCGCGGTATCATTGCAGCACTGGGG
CCAGATGGTAAGCCCTCCCGTATCGTAGTTATCTACACGACGGGGAGTCAGGCAACTATGGATGAACGAA
ATAGACAGATCGCTGAGATAGGTGCCTCACTGATTAAGCATTGGTAACTGTCAGACCAAGTTTACTCATA
TATACTTTAGATTGATTTAAAACTTCATTTTTAATTTAAAAGGATCTAGGTGAAGATCCTTTTTGATAAT
CTCATGACCAAAATCCCTTAACGTGAGTTTTCGTTCCACTGAGCGTCAGACCCCGTAGAAAAGATCAAAG
GATCTTCTTGAGATCCTTTTTTTCTGCGCGTAATCTGCTGCTTGCAAACAAAAAAACCACCGCTACCAGC
GGTGGTTTGTTTGCCGGATCAAGAGCTACCAACTCTTTTTCCGAAGGTAACTGGCTTCAGCAGAGCGCAG
ATACCAAATACTGTTCTTCTAGTGTAGCCGTAGTTAGGCCACCACTTCAAGAACTCTGTAGCACCGCCTA
CATACCTCGCTCTGCTAATCCTGTTACCAGTGGCTGCTGCCAGTGGCGATAAGTCGTGTCTTACCGGGTT
GGACTCAAGACGATAGTTACCGGATAAGGCGCAGCGGTCGGGCTGAACGGGGGGTTCGTGCACACAGCCC
AGCTTGGAGCGAACGACCTACACCGAACTGAGATACCTACAGCGTGAGCTATGAGAAAGCGCCACGCTTC
CCGAAGGGAGAAAGGCGGACAGGTATCCGGTAAGCGGCAGGGTCGGAACAGGAGAGCGCACGAGGGAGCT
TCCAGGGGGAAACGCCTGGTATCTTTATAGTCCTGTCGGGTTTCGCCACCTCTGACTTGAGCGTCGATTT
TTGTGATGCTCGTCAGGGGGGCGGAGCCTATGGAAAAACGCCAGCAACGCGGCCTTTTTACGGTTCCTGG
CCTTTTGCTGGCCTTTTGCTCACATGTTCTTTCCTGCGTTATCCCCTGATTCTGTGGATAACCGTATTAC
CGCCTTTGAGTGAGCTGATACCGCTCGCCGCAGCCGAACGACCGAGCGCAGCGAGTCAGTGAGCGAGGAA
GCGGAAGAGCGCCCAATACGCAAACCGCCTCTCCCCGCGCGTTGGCCGATTCATTAATGCAGCTGGCACG
ACAGGTTTCCCGACTGGAAAGCGGGCAGTGAGCGCAACGCAATTAATGTGAGTTAGCTCACTCATTAGGC
ACCCCAGGCTTTACACTTTATGCTTCCGGCTCGTATGTTGTGTGGAATTGTGAGCGGATAACAATTTCAC
ACAGGAAACAGCTATGACCATGATTACGCCAAGCTCTAGCTAGAGGTCGACCAATTCTCATGTTTGACAG
CTTATCATCGCAGATCCGGGCAACGTTGTTGCCATTGCTGCAGGCGCAGAACTGGTAGGTATGGAAGATC
TATACATTGAATCAATATTGGCAATTAGCCATATTAGTCATTGGTTATATAGCATAAATCAATATTGGCT
ATTGGCCATTGCATACGTTGTATCTATATCATAATATGTACATTTATATTGGCTCATGTCCAATATGACC
GCCATGTTGACATTGATTATTGACTAGTTATTAATAGTAATCAATTACGGGGTCATTAGTTCATAGCCCA
TATATGGAGTTCCGCGTTACATAACTTACGGTAAATGGCCCGCCTGGCTGACCGCCCAACGACCCCCGCC
CATTGACGTCAATAATGACGTATGTTCCCATAGTAACGCCAATAGGGACTTTCCATTGACGTCAATGGGT
GGAGTATTTACGGTAAACTGCCCACTTGGCAGTACATCAAGTGTATCATATGCCAAGTCCGCCCCCTATT
GACGTCAATGACGGTAAATGGCCCGCCTGGCATTATGCCCAGTACATGACCTTACGGGACTTTCCTACTT
GGCAGTACATCTACGTATTAGTCATCGCTATTACCATGGTGATGCGGTTTTGGCAGTACACCAATGGGCG
TGGATAGCGGTTTGACTCACGGGGATTTCCAAGTCTCCACCCCATTGACGTCAATGGGAGTTTGTTTTGG
CACCAAAATCAACGGGACTTTCCAAAATGTCGTAATAACCCCGCCCCGTTGACGCAAATGGGCGGTAGGC
GTGTACGGTGGGAGGTCTATATAAGCAGAGCTCGTTTAGTGAACCGTCAGATCCTCACTCTCTTCCGCAT
CGCTGTCTGCGAGGGCCAGCTGTTGGGCTCGCGGTTGAGGACAAACTCTTCGCGGTCTTTCCAGTACTCT
TGGATCGGAAACCCGTCGGCCTCCGAACGGTACTCCGCCACCGAGGGACCTGAGCGAGTCCGCATCGACC
GGATCGGAAAACCTCTCGAGAAAGGCGTCTAACCAGTCACAGTCGCAAGGTAGGCTGAGCACCGTGGCGG
GCGGCAGCGGGTGGCGGTCGGGGTTGTTTCTGGCGGAGGTGCTGCTGATGATGTAATTAAAGTAGGCGGT
CTTGAGACGGCGGATGGTCGAGGTGAGGTGTGGCAGGCTTGAGATCCAGCTGTTGGGGTGAGTACTCCCT
CTCAAAAGCGGGCATTACTTCTGCGCTAAGATTGTCAGTTTCCAAAAACGAGGAGGATTTGATATTCACC
TGGCCCGATCTGGCCATACACTTGAGTGACAATGACATCCACTTTGCCTTTCTCTCCACAGGTGTCCACT
CCCAGGTCCAAGTTT
