>Addgene plasmid #52336 | FCER2-His-bio | addgene partial sequence | sequence record 93970 | pMT2-F 5'-TTGCCTTTCTCTCCACAGGT-3'
CAGACCCAGGTACTCATGTCCCTGCTGCTCTGCATGTCTGGTCTGAATTCCGGCCACCACCATCACCACC
ATAGCCCCGACAGGAACCTGCCTCCTCTGGCCCCTCTGGGCCCCAACAGCGGCAGCCCAGACCTGCATCA
TATTCTGGATGCACAGAAAATGGTGTGGAATCATCGTGACAGAAACCTGCCTCCACTAGCACCTCTGTCG
ACCTCCATCACGGCCTATAAGAGTGAGGGGGAGTCAGCGGAGTTCTCCTTCCCACTCAACCTTGGAGAGG
AAAGCCTGCAGGGAGAGTTGAGATGGAAGGCAGAGAAGGCTCCTTCTTCCCAGTCCTGGATCACCTTCTC
CCTAAAGAACCAAAAGGTGTCTGTGCAGAAGTCTACTAGCAACCCCAAGTTCCAGCTGTCCGAAACGCTC
CCACTCACCCTTCAGATACCCCAGGTCTCCCTTCAGTTTGCTGGTTCTGGCAACCTGACCCTGACTCTGG
ACAGAGGGATACTGTATCAGGAAGTGAACCTGGTGGTGATGAAAGTGACTCAGCCCGACAGCAACACTTT
GACCTGTGAGGTGATGGGACCCACCTCACCCAAGATGAGACTGATCTTGAAGCAGGAGAATCAGGAGGCC
AGGGTCTCCAGGCAGGAGAAAGTGATTCAAGTGCAGGCCCCTGAAGCAGGGGTGTGGCAATGTCTACTGA
GTGAAGGTGAAGAGGTCAAGATGGACTCCAAGATCCAGGTTTTATCCAAAGGGTTGAATTCGCGGCCGCC
TGATACCACCCAGAGCCTGAAGCAGCTGGAAGAAAGGGCCGCCAGAAACGTGTCCCAGGTGTCCAAGAAC
CTGGAAAGCCACCACGGCGACCAGATG
