>Addgene plasmid #52336 | FCER2-His-bio | addgene partial sequence | sequence record 94102 | rb_glob_PA_term-R 5'-CCCATATGTCCTTCCGAGTG-3'
AATAAATTTCCTTTATTAGCCAGAGGTCGAGGTCGGGGGATCCTTAATTAATCACGTGTCTAGAAGAATT
CAGGCGCGCCTCAGCTGTGCAGAGGGGCGCTAGGTGTGGGCAGTCTGCCATCGGGGTCGGGTCTGCTGTC
GGGGCCCATAGACTCGGCGCTGCCCTCAGAGGCAGGGGGGGTACAGGTGGCCAGTCTGTCGCAGACCCAG
GCGCCCAGCTTCCGGTCGCAGAAGGCGTCGTTCCATCTGCCGCTGCCCCGCATCATCACGCAGTCCTCGC
CCTGAGATCTGCTGGTGGGCTCGCCAGGGGCCCAGTTGCTGTAGTCCACGTGGCTGCCGTCCACCCAGAT
GAACTCGCCCTTCAGGTCCAGGTTCCGCAGGCCGATCCAGCTGCCGGTGTGGCTGGCGTGCTTGGTCAGG
AAGTCCTGTTCCTCGGGGCTGTGGATGGACACCAGCTGGCCTTCCATGTCGTCGCAGGCGTATCTGGCGT
GCACCCACTGCTTGGTGCCCTTGCCGAAGTAGTAGCACTTCCGCTGGAAGTTGATCCACTTCTCGGGGCA
GGTATTGCACACGAAGCCGGAGGACACCTGGAGTTCCATCCGCAGCTTGGTCACTTCCTCGCGCAGCCGT
TCCAGCAGGTCGCTGGCCTCGTTCCGCTCGTTCAGTTCCTGACTCTTGAAGCTGCTCAGGTCGGCCTGGA
GTCCGTTCAGGTTCCAGCTCAGTTCCAGGTCCTGGGACTTCAGCCGCTGCTGCTCGGCCCGCAGTTCTTC
CAGTTCCTGGCTGATCTGGGTGCTCTGGGACTTCTGGGCCATCTGGTCGCCGTGGTGGCTTTCCAGGTTC
TTGGACACCTGGGACACGTTTCTGGCGGCCCTTTCTTC
